>Addgene plasmid #212378 | pTwist-SARS-CoV-2 Spike-deltaC18 Q239R (CGA) D614G (GGT) | addgene full sequence | sequence record 431619 | Addgene NGS Result
ATGTTTGTGTTCCTCGTTCTCCTGCCCCTCGTTTCTTCCCAATGCGTGAACCTCACAACTAGAACGCAGC
TCCCACCCGCTTACACGAACTCTTTTACTCGTGGAGTATACTATCCCGATAAAGTCTTTAGGTCCAGTGT
CCTTCATTCTACTCAAGACCTTTTCCTGCCATTCTTCTCAAATGTCACCTGGTTCCATGCTATCCACGTT
TCTGGCACCAACGGAACTAAACGATTTGATAATCCCGTCTTGCCATTTAACGATGGCGTATACTTTGCCT
CAACGGAGAAGTCCAACATTATCCGGGGATGGATATTTGGCACCACCCTGGACTCCAAGACACAGTCTCT
CCTCATTGTGAACAACGCCACCAATGTCGTCATCAAAGTCTGTGAATTTCAATTTTGTAACGATCCCTTT
CTCGGGGTTTATTATCATAAGAATAACAAGTCTTGGATGGAGTCAGAGTTCCGCGTTTACAGTTCCGCTA
ACAACTGTACTTTTGAGTACGTTTCCCAACCATTTCTCATGGATCTTGAAGGGAAGCAAGGCAACTTCAA
GAATCTCCGCGAATTTGTGTTTAAGAATATAGACGGCTACTTCAAAATTTATAGCAAGCATACCCCGATA
AATCTGGTTCGGGATCTCCCTCAAGGCTTCTCCGCGTTGGAACCCCTCGTGGACTTGCCGATTGGCATCA
ACATCACCCGGTTCCGAACCCTTCTTGCCCTTCATCGAAGCTACCTCACGCCTGGCGACAGTAGTAGTGG
TTGGACAGCGGGCGCAGCAGCCTACTATGTGGGATATTTGCAACCACGCACCTTTCTTCTCAAATATAAC
GAAAACGGAACAATTACCGATGCCGTAGACTGTGCCCTCGATCCCCTGTCCGAAACTAAATGCACACTCA
AGTCCTTCACAGTTGAGAAAGGCATATACCAAACCAGTAACTTCCGCGTCCAACCCACCGAATCCATTGT
TCGATTCCCTAACATCACCAATTTGTGTCCTTTCGGTGAAGTATTTAATGCCACTCGATTTGCATCAGTT
TATGCCTGGAATCGCAAGCGAATATCAAATTGTGTTGCAGATTATAGTGTCCTGTATAATAGCGCATCAT
TCAGCACTTTTAAGTGTTATGGGGTCAGCCCTACGAAATTGAATGACTTGTGTTTTACCAACGTTTACGC
AGATTCTTTCGTCATACGCGGCGACGAAGTCCGACAGATTGCACCGGGGCAAACCGGAAAGATAGCAGAC
TATAATTATAAGTTGCCGGATGACTTCACCGGCTGCGTTATAGCATGGAACTCCAATAATCTCGATTCAA
AAGTCGGCGGCAACTATAATTATCTTTACCGCCTGTTTCGCAAGTCAAATCTGAAGCCCTTTGAACGTGA
CATCTCCACCGAAATTTATCAAGCTGGCAGCACCCCATGTAATGGAGTGGAAGGGTTTAACTGTTATTTT
CCCCTTCAATCATACGGATTTCAACCAACAAATGGGGTGGGCTATCAACCATATCGGGTGGTAGTCTTGA
GCTTTGAGCTGCTCCACGCACCGGCTACAGTTTGCGGACCGAAGAAAAGCACTAACCTGGTGAAGAATAA
ATGTGTGAACTTCAACTTTAATGGGCTCACCGGAACAGGGGTGCTGACAGAATCAAACAAGAAATTTCTC
CCTTTTCAACAATTTGGTAGAGACATTGCCGATACCACAGATGCCGTCCGCGATCCGCAAACACTGGAAA
TCCTCGATATAACACCCTGTAGCTTCGGCGGGGTCAGCGTGATAACTCCCGGAACGAACACATCCAACCA
AGTGGCTGTCCTGTATCAAGGTGTCAACTGTACCGAAGTCCCTGTGGCGATACACGCCGACCAACTGACA
CCCACCTGGAGAGTCTACTCAACAGGTTCCAATGTCTTTCAAACTAGAGCGGGTTGTCTCATTGGCGCTG
AGCATGTCAATAATTCATACGAATGTGATATTCCTATTGGGGCAGGAATCTGTGCGTCTTATCAAACTCA
AACGAACTCACCACGGCGCGCTCGCTCAGTAGCCAGCCAGTCCATAATCGCCTATACCATGAGTCTCGGG
GCTGAGAACTCCGTGGCTTATTCAAACAATTCCATCGCAATCCCAACTAACTTTACCATTAGCGTTACCA
CGGAAATCTTGCCCGTCAGCATGACTAAGACGAGCGTAGACTGTACGATGTATATCTGTGGGGATTCCAC
CGAGTGTAGCAACCTCTTGCTTCAATACGGGTCTTTCTGTACTCAACTCAACCGAGCATTGACCGGAATT
GCGGTCGAACAAGACAAGAATACCCAAGAGGTGTTCGCACAAGTAAAGCAAATATACAAAACGCCGCCAA
TCAAAGATTTTGGCGGGTTTAATTTTAGCCAAATACTGCCAGACCCATCTAAGCCTTCAAAACGCAGCTT
TATCGAGGATCTGCTGTTCAACAAAGTTACGTTGGCTGACGCGGGTTTCATTAAGCAGTATGGGGATTGT
TTGGGAGACATTGCGGCCCGCGACCTTATCTGTGCTCAAAAATTCAATGGGTTGACAGTTCTGCCCCCTC
TGCTCACTGATGAGATGATTGCACAGTATACATCAGCATTGTTGGCAGGAACCATTACATCCGGCTGGAC
TTTTGGCGCGGGTGCGGCCCTTCAAATACCTTTCGCTATGCAAATGGCTTACAGATTCAATGGGATTGGT
GTCACGCAAAATGTATTGTATGAAAATCAGAAGCTGATCGCTAATCAATTTAACAGCGCGATTGGCAAGA
TCCAAGATTCACTGTCAAGCACAGCGTCCGCCCTCGGCAAACTCCAAGATGTTGTGAATCAAAACGCCCA
GGCCCTGAATACCCTCGTGAAGCAACTGAGTTCTAACTTCGGCGCAATCTCCAGCGTCCTCAACGACATA
TTGTCCAGACTTGATAAGGTGGAAGCCGAGGTGCAAATTGATCGGCTCATCACAGGCAGGCTCCAGTCAC
TCCAAACTTATGTGACACAACAGTTGATCCGGGCTGCTGAGATACGAGCAAGCGCCAACCTGGCCGCCAC
TAAAATGTCAGAGTGCGTGCTCGGGCAGTCCAAACGGGTTGACTTTTGTGGCAAGGGCTATCACTTGATG
TCCTTCCCCCAATCCGCCCCACATGGAGTGGTCTTTCTCCACGTCACTTATGTCCCTGCTCAAGAGAAGA
ACTTTACGACAGCTCCAGCAATCTGTCACGATGGCAAAGCGCACTTTCCCAGGGAAGGCGTTTTCGTCAG
TAATGGCACGCATTGGTTTGTGACCCAAAGGAATTTCTATGAACCCCAAATCATAACCACTGACAATACA
TTTGTCTCAGGCAACTGTGATGTGGTCATTGGGATCGTGAACAACACGGTATATGATCCCCTGCAACCCG
AGTTGGATAGCTTCAAAGAGGAATTGGATAAATACTTTAAGAATCATACTTCACCCGATGTTGATCTCGG
GGACATATCAGGAATAAATGCAAGTGTCGTCAACATTCAGAAAGAGATTGATCGCCTTAATGAGGTCGCC
AAGAACTTGAATGAATCTTTGATCGACTTGCAAGAACTGGGCAAATACGAACAATATATTAAATGGCCCT
GGTACATTTGGTTGGGCTTTATCGCCGGACTTATAGCTATCGTTATGGTCACAATTATGTTGTGCTGTAT
GACTAGCTGTTGTTCCTGCTTGAAAGGATGTTGCAGTTGCGGATCTTGTTGTAAATAAAGGATCCTCTAG
AAGTTGTCTCCTCCTGCACTGACTGACTGATACAATCGATTTCTGGATCCGCAGGCCTAATCAACCTCTG
GATTACAAAATTTGTGAAAGATTGACTGGTATTCTTAACTATGTTGCTCCTTTTACGCTATGTGGATACG
CTGCTTTAATGCCTTTGTATCATGCTATTGCTTCCCGTATGGCTTTCATTTTCTCCTCCTTGTATAAATC
CTGGTTGCTGTCTCTTTATGAGGAGTTGTGGCCCGTTGTCAGGCAACGTGGCGTGGTGTGCACTGTGTTT
GCTGACGCAACCCCCACTGGTTGGGGCATTGCCACCACCTGTCAGCTCCTTTCCGGGACTTTCGCTTTCC
CCCTCCCTATTGCCACGGCGGAACTCATCGCCGCCTGCCTTGCCCGCTGCTGGACAGGGGCTCGGCTGTT
GGGCACTGACAATTCCGTGGTGTTGTCGGGGAAGCTGACGTCCTTTCCATGGCTGCTCGCCTGTGTTGCC
ACCTGGATTCTGCGCGGGACGTCCTTCTGCTACGTCCCTTCGGCCCTCAATCCAGCGGACCTTCCTTCCC
GCGGCCTGCTGCCGGCTCTGCGGCCTCTTCCGCGTCTTCGCCTTCGCCCTCAGACGAGTCGGATCTCCCT
TTGGGCCGCCTCCCCGCCTGTCTAGCTTGACTGACTGAGATACAGCGTACCTTCAGCTCACAGACATGAT
AAGATACATTGATGAGTTTGGACAAACCACAACTAGAATGCAGTGAAAAAAATGCTTTATTTGTGAAATT
TGTGATGCTATTGCTTTATTTGTAACCATTATAAGCTGCAATAAACAAGTTAACAACAACAATTGCATTC
ATTTTATGTTTCAGGTTCAGGGGGAGGTGTGGGAGGTTTTTTAAAGCAAGTAAAACCTCTACAAATGTGG
TATTGGCCCATCTCTATCGGTATCGTAGCATAACCCCTTGGGGCCTCTAAACGGGTCTTGAGGGGTTTTT
TGTGCCCCTCGGGCCGGATTGCTATCTACCGGCATTGGCGCAGAAAAAAATGCCTGATGCGACGCTGCGC
GTCTTATACTCCCACATATGCCAGATTCAGCAACGGATACGGCTTCCCCAACTTGCCCACTTCCATACGT
GTCCTCCTTACCAGAAATTTATCCTTAAGGTCGTCAGCTATCCTGCAGGCGATCTCTCGATTTCGATCAA
GACATTCCTTTAATGGTCTTTTCTGGACACCACTAGGGGTCAGAAGTAGTTCATCAAACTTTCTTCCCTC
CCTAATCTCATTGGTTACCTTGGGCTATCGAAACTTAATTAAGCGATCTGCATCTCAATTAGTCAGCAAC
CATAGTCCCGCCCCTAACTCCGCCCATCCCGCCCCTAACTCCGCCCAGTTCCGCCCATTCTCCGCCCCAT
CGCTGACTAATTTTTTTTATTTATGCAGAGGCCGAGGCCGCCTCGGCCTCTGAGCTATTCCAGAAGTAGT
GAGGAGGCTTTTTTGGAGGCCTAGGCTTTTGCAAAGGAGGTAGCCAACATGATTGAACAAGATGGATTGC
ACGCAGGTTCTCCCGCCGCTTGGGTGGAGAGGCTATTCGGCTATGACTGGGCACAACAGACAATCGGCTG
CTCTGATGCCGCCGTGTTCCGGCTGTCAGCGCAGGGGCGCCCGGTTCTTTTTGTCAAGACCGACCTGTCC
GGTGCCCTGAATGAACTCCAGGACGAGGCAGCGCGGCTATCGTGGCTGGCCACGACGGGCGTTCCTTGCG
CAGCTGTGCTCGACGTTGTCACTGAAGCGGGAAGGGACTGGCTGCTATTGGGCGAAGTGCCGGGGCAGGA
TCTCCTGTCATCTCACCTTGCTCCTGCCGAGAAAGTATCCATCATGGCTGATGCAATGCGGCGGCTGCAT
ACGCTTGATCCGGCTACCTGCCCATTCGACCACCAAGCGAAACATCGCATCGAGCGAGCACGTACTCGGA
TGGAAGCCGGTCTTGTCGATCAGGATGATCTGGACGAAGAGCATCAGGGGCTCGCGCCAGCCGAACTGTT
CGCCAGGCTCAAGGCGCGGATGCCCGACGGCGAGGATCTCGTCGTGACCCACGGCGATGCCTGCTTGCCG
AATATCATGGTGGAAAATGGCCGCTTTTCTGGATTCATCGACTGTGGCCGGCTGGGTGTGGCGGACCGCT
ATCAGGACATAGCGTTGGCTACCCGTGATATTGCTGAAGAGCTTGGCGGCGAATGGGCTGACCGCTTCCT
CGTGCTTTACGGTATCGCCGCTCCCGATTCGCAGCGCATCGCCTTCTATCGCCTTCTTGACGAGTTCTTC
TAGTATGTAAGCCCTGTGCCTTCTAGTTGCCAGCCATCTGTTGTTTGCCCCTCCCCCGTGCCTTCCTTGA
CCCTGGAAGGTGCCACTCCCACTGTCCTTTCCTAATAAAATGAGGAAATTGCATCGCATTGTCTGAGTAG
GTGTCATTCTATTCTGGGGGGTGGGGTGGGGCAGGACAGCAAGGGGGAGGATTGGGAAGACAATAGCAGG
CATGCTGGGGATGCGGTGGGCTCTATGGTTAATTAACCAGTCAAGTCAGCTACTTGGCGAGATCGACTTG
TCTGGGTTTCGACTACGCTCAGAATTGCGTCAGTCAAGTTCGATCTGGTCCTTGCTATTGCACCCGTTCT
CCGATTACGAGTTTCATTTAAATCATGTGAGCAAAAGGCCAGCAAAAGGCCAGGAACCGTAAAAAGGCCG
CGTTGCTGGCGTTTTTCCATAGGCTCCGCCCCCCTGACGAGCATCACAAAAATCGACGCTCAAGTCAGAG
GTGGCGAAACCCGACAGGACTATAAAGATACCAGGCGTTTCCCCCTGGAAGCTCCCTCGTGCGCTCTCCT
GTTCCGACCCTGCCGCTTACCGGATACCTGTCCGCCTTTCTCCCTTCGGGAAGCGTGGCGCTTTCTCATA
GCTCACGCTGTAGGTATCTCAGTTCGGTGTAGGTCGTTCGCTCCAAGCTGGGCTGTGTGCACGAACCCCC
CGTTCAGCCCGACCGCTGCGCCTTATCCGGTAACTATCGTCTTGAGTCCAACCCGGTAAGACACGACTTA
TCGCCACTGGCAGCAGCCACTGGTAACAGGATTAGCAGAGCGAGGTATGTAGGCGGTGCTACAGAGTTCT
TGAAGTGGTGGCCTAACTACGGCTACACTAGAAGAACAGTATTTGGTATCTGCGCTCTGCTGAAGCCAGT
TACCTTCGGAAAAAGAGTTGGTAGCTCTTGATCCGGCAAACAAACCACCGCTGGTAGCGGTGGTTTTTTT
GTTTGCAAGCAGCAGATTACGCGCAGAAAAAAAGGATCTCAAGAAGATCCTTTGATCTTTTCTACGGGGT
CTGACGCTCAGTGGAACGAAAACTCACGTTAAGGGATTTTGGTCATGAGATTATCAAAAAGGATCTTCAC
CTAGATCCTTTTAAATTAAAAATGAAGTTTTAAATCAATCTAAAGTATATATGAGTAAACTTGGTCTGAC
AGTTACCAATGCTTAATCAGTGAGGCACCTATCTCAGCGATCTGTCTATTTCGTTCATCCATAGTTGCAT
TTAAATTTCCGAACTCTCCAAGGCCCTCGTCGGAAAATCTTCAAACCTTTCGTCCGATCCATCTTGCAGG
CTACCTCTCGAACGAACTATCGCAAGTCTCTTGGCCGGCCTTGCGCCTTGGCTATTGCTTGGCAGCGCCT
ATCGCCAGGTATTACTCCAATCCCGAATATCCGAGATCGGGATCACCCGAGAGAAGTTCAACCTACATCC
TCAATCCCGATCTATCCGAGATCCGAGGAATATCGAAATCGGGGCGCGCCTGGTGTACCGAGAACGATCC
TCTCAGTGCGAGTCTCGACGATCCATATCGTTGCTTGGCAGTCAGCCAGTCGGAATCCAGCTTGGGACCC
AGGAAGTCCAATCGTCAGATATTGTACTCAAGCCTGGTCACGGCAGCGTACCGATCTGTTTAAACCTAGA
TATTGATAGTCTGATCGGTCAACGTATAATCGAGTCCTAGCTTTTGCAAACATCTATCAAGAGACAGGAT
CAGCAGGAGGCTTTCGCATGAGTATTCAACATTTCCGTGTCGCCCTTATTCCCTTTTTTGCGGCATTTTG
CCTTCCTGTTTTTGCTCACCCAGAAACGCTGGTGAAAGTAAAAGATGCTGAAGATCAGTTGGGTGCGCGA
GTGGGTTACATCGAACTGGATCTCAACAGCGGTAAGATCCTTGAGAGTTTTCGCCCCGAAGAACGCTTTC
CAATGATGAGCACTTTTAAAGTTCTGCTATGTGGCGCGGTATTATCCCGTATTGACGCCGGGCAAGAGCA
ACTCGGTCGCCGCATACACTATTCTCAGAATGACTTGGTTGAGTATTCACCAGTCACAGAAAAGCATCTT
ACGGATGGCATGACAGTAAGAGAATTATGCAGTGCTGCCATAACCATGAGTGATAACACTGCGGCCAACT
TACTTCTGACAACGATTGGAGGACCGAAGGAGCTAACCGCTTTTTTGCACAACATGGGGGATCATGTAAC
TCGCCTTGATCGTTGGGAACCGGAGCTGAATGAAGCCATACCAAACGACGAGCGTGACACCACGATGCCT
GTAGCAATGGCAACAACCTTGCGTAAACTATTAACTGGCGAACTACTTACTCTAGCTTCCCGGCAACAGT
TGATAGACTGGATGGAGGCGGATAAAGTTGCAGGACCACTTCTGCGCTCGGCCCTTCCGGCTGGCTGGTT
TATTGCTGATAAATCTGGAGCCGGTGAGCGTGGGTCTCGCGGTATCATTGCAGCACTGGGGCCAGATGGT
AAGCCCTCCCGTATCGTAGTTATCTACACGACGGGGAGTCAGGCAACTATGGATGAACGAAATAGACAGA
TCGCTGAGATAGGTGCCTCACTGATTAAGCATTGGTAACCGATTCTAGGTGCATTGGCGCAGAAAAAAAT
GCCTGATGCGACGCTGCGCGTCTTATACTCCCACATATGCCAGATTCAGCAACGGATACGGCTTCCCCAA
CTTGCCCACTTCCATACGTGTCCTCCTTACCAGAAATTTATCCTTAAGATCCCGAATCGTTTAAACTCGA
CTCTGGCTCTATCGAATCTCCGTCGTTTCGAGCTTACGCGAACAGCCGTGGCGCTCATTTGCTCGTCGGG
CATCGAATCTCGTCAGCTATCGTCAGCTTACCTTTTTGGCAGCGATCGCGGCTCCCGACATCTTGGACCA
TTAGCTCCACAGGTATCTTCTTCCCTCTAGTGGTCATAACAGCAGCTTCAGCTACCTCTCAATTCAAAAA
ACCCCTCAAGACCCGTTTAGAGGCCCCAAGGGGTTATGCTATCAATCGTTGCGTTACACACACAAAAAAC
CAACACACATCCATCTTCGATGGATAGCGATTTTATTATCTAACTGCTGATCGAGTGTAGCCAGATCTAG
TAATCAATTACGGGGTCATTAGTTCATAGCCCATATATGGAGTTCCGCGTTACATAACTTACGGTAAATG
GCCCGCCTGGCTGACCGCCCAACGACCCCCGCCCATTGACGTCAATAATGACGTATGTTCCCATAGTAAC
GCCAATAGGGACTTTCCATTGACGTCAATGGGTGGAGTATTTACGGTAAACTGCCCACTTGGCAGTACAT
CAAGTGTATCATATGCCAAGTACGCCCCCTATTGACGTCAATGACGGTAAATGGCCCGCCTGGCATTATG
CCCAGTACATGACCTTATGGGACTTTCCTACTTGGCAGTACATCTACGTATTAGTCATCGCTATTACCAT
GCTGATGCGGTTTTGGCAGTACATCAATGGGCGTGGATAGCGGTTTGACTCACGGGGATTTCCAAGTCTC
CACCCCATTGACGTCAATGGGAGTTTGTTTTGGCACCAAAATCAACGGGACTTTCCAAAATGTCGTAACA
ACTCCGCCCCATTGACGCAAATGGGCGGTAGGCGTGTACGGTGGGAGGTCTATATAAGCAGAGCTGGTTT
AGTGAACCGTCAGATCGCCTGGAGACGCCATCCACGCTGTTTTGACCTCCATAGAAGACACCGGGACCGA
TCCAGCCTCCCCTCGAAGCTTACATGTGGTACCGAGCTCGGATCCTGAGAACTTCAGGGTGAGTCTATGG
GACCCTTGATGTTTTCTTTCCCCTTCTTTTCTATGGTTAAGTTCATGTCATAGGAAGGGGAGAAGTAACA
GGGTACACATATTGACCAAATCAGGGTAATTTTGCATTTGTAATTTTAAAAAATGCTTTCTTCTTTTAAT
ATACTTTTTTGTTTATCTTATTTCTAATACTTTCCCTAATCTCTTTCTTTCAGGGCAATAATGATACAAT
GTATCATGCCTCTTTGCACCATTCTAAAGAATAACAGTGATAATTTCTGGGTTAAGGCAATAGCAATATT
TCTGCATATAAATATTTCTGCATATAAATTGTAACTGATGTAAGAGGTTTCATATTGCTAATAGCAGCTA
CAATCCAGCTACCATTCTGCTTTTATTTTATGGTTGGGATAAGGCTGGATTATTCTGAGTCCAAGCTAGG
CCCTTTTGCTAATCATGTTCATACCTCTTATCTTCCTCCCACAGCTCCTGGGCAACGTGCTGGTCTGTGT
GCTGGCCCATCACTTTGGCAAAGGCGGCCGCC
Features (pLannotate 1.2.2; 21 found; start..end, strand, type, name):
      1..3765    +  CDS            S: SPIKE_SARS2 - Experimental evidence at protein level: Swiss-Prot protein existence level 1. [Spike glycoprotein]: May down-regulate host tetherin (BST2) by lysosomal degradation, thereby counteracting its antiviral activity. From Severe acute respiratory syndrome coronavirus 2 (2019-nCoV) (SARS-CoV-2).
   3839..4427    +  misc_feature   WPRE: woodchuck hepatitis virus posttranscriptional regulatory element
   4480..4601    -  polyA_signal   SV40 poly(A) signal: SV40 polyadenylation signal
   4624..4693    -  CDS            large T antigen (fragment): large T antigen from SV40 (simian virus 40)
   4716..4762    +  terminator     T7 terminator: transcription terminator for bacteriophage T7 RNA polymerase
   4792..4928    +  terminator     rrnG terminator: transcription terminator from the E. coli ribosomal RNA rrnG operon (Albrechtsen et al., 1991)
   4973..5044    +  misc_feature   3' β-globin insulator: insulator downstream of the human β-globin locus (Farrell et al., 2002)
   5089..5285    +  promoter       SV40 promoter: SV40 early promoter
   5299..6090    +  CDS            neo: KKA2_KLEPN - Also known as kan, nptII. Experimental evidence at protein level: Swiss-Prot protein existence level 1. Resistance to kanamycin, neomycin, paromomycin, ribostamycin, butirosin and gentamicin B. From Klebsiella pneumoniae.
   6104..6328    +  polyA_signal   bGH poly(A) signal: bovine growth hormone polyadenylation signal
   6524..7112    -  rep_origin     ori: high-copy-number ColE1/pMB1/pBR322/pUC origin of replication
   7284..7348    -  CDS            bla(M) (fragment): β-lactamase lacking the signal sequence; bla(M); allows cytosolic expression of β-lactamase
   7858..8718    +  CDS            AmpR: β-lactamase; bla; confers resistance to ampicillin, carbenicillin, and related antibiotics
   8731..8867    +  terminator     rrnG terminator: transcription terminator from the E. coli ribosomal RNA rrnG operon (Albrechtsen et al., 1991)
   9019..9090    +  misc_feature   5' β-globin insulator: insulator upstream of the human β-globin locus (Farrell et al., 2002)
   9095..9141    -  terminator     T7 terminator: transcription terminator for bacteriophage T7 RNA polymerase
   9159..9207    -  polyA_signal   poly(A) signal: synthetic polyadenylation signal
   9288..9591    +  enhancer       CMV enhancer: human cytomegalovirus immediate early enhancer
   9664..9681    -  promoter       CMV promoter (fragment): human cytomegalovirus (CMV) immediate early promoter
   9744..9795    +  promoter       CMVd2 promoter: truncated human cytomegalovirus (CMV) immediate early promoter that yields moderately reduced expression relative to the full-length promoter
   9929..10404   +  intron         β-globin intron: internally truncated intron from human β-globin
