[The description below was written by a language model from this plasmid's Addgene catalogue record and pLannotate feature annotations shown in this document.]
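Description:
pTwist-SARS-CoV-2 Spike-deltaC18 Q239R (CGA) D614G (GGT) is a mammalian expression plasmid of about 10.5 kb, built on the Twist pTwist-CMV-BetaGlobin-WPRE-Neo backbone. It encodes a SARS-CoV-2 spike glycoprotein carrying the Q239R and D614G substitutions; the codons in parentheses in the name indicate the triplets used at those positions. The "deltaC18" designation indicates removal of the C-terminal 18 residues. This cytoplasmic-tail truncation is commonly used to improve spike incorporation into pseudotyped particles, and it is consistent with the annotated spike coding region of 3,765 nt. The plasmid is maintained in E. coli through a high-copy ColE1/pUC-type origin and ampicillin resistance (AmpR).

The catalogue entry lists the promoter as CAG. However, the backbone name and the feature table instead point to a CMV-based unit: a CMV immediate-early enhancer and CMV promoter elements, followed by a truncated human β-globin intron just upstream of the spike open reading frame. The intron promotes splicing-enhanced expression. Downstream of the spike gene, a WPRE boosts transcript stability and export, and an SV40 polyadenylation signal lies just beyond it, although it is annotated on the opposite strand. The expression cassette is flanked by short β-globin insulator elements and by bacterial and T7 terminators, which limit transcriptional read-through. A separate SV40 early promoter–neo–bGH poly(A) cassette allows G418 selection of stably transfected mammalian cells.

According to the record, the plasmid supplies the envelope protein for pseudovirus production. It was deposited in connection with a study of how continuing SARS-CoV-2 evolution drives escape from mRNA vaccine-induced antibody responses, in which individual spike mutations such as Q239R can be tested on a D614G background.
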