Addgene plasmid #212378: pTwist-SARS-CoV-2 Spike-deltaC18 Q239R (CGA) D614G (GGT)
Purpose: Encodes SARS-CoV-2 spike Q239R, D614G for pseudovirus production
Depositing lab: Alejandro Balazs. Depositing organization: Massachusetts General Hospital. Publication: Ongoing evolution of SARS-CoV-2 drives escape from mRNA vaccine-induced humoral immunity. Roederer AL, Cao Y, Denis KS, Sheehan ML, Li CJ, Lam EC, Gregory DJ, Poznansky MC, Iafrate AJ, Canaday DH, Gravenstein S, Garcia-Beltran WF, Balazs AB. medRxiv [Preprint]. 2024 Mar 7:2024.03.05.24303815. doi: 10.1101/2024.03.05.24303815. PubMed 38496628.
Backbone
  Vector backbone: pTwist-CMV-BetaGlobin-WPRE-Neo
  Backbone manufacturer: Twist
  Vector type: Mammalian Expression
Growth in bacteria
  Bacterial resistance: Ampicillin, 100 μg/mL
  Growth temperature: 37°C
  Growth strain: DH5alpha
  Copy number: High Copy
Gene/Insert
  Gene/Insert name: SARS-CoV-2 Spike Q239R, D614G
  Species: Severe acute respiratory syndrome coronavirus 2
  Mutation: Q239R, D614G
  Entrez Gene: S (a.k.a. GU280_gp02, spike glycoprotein)
  Promoter: CAG
  Cloning method: Ligation Independent Cloning
Terms and licenses: Academic/Nonprofit Terms; Industry Terms: Not Available to Industry
Depositor comments: Please visit https://www.medrxiv.org/content/10.1101/2024.03.05.24303815v1 for medRxiv preprint.
How to cite: pTwist-SARS-CoV-2 Spike-deltaC18 Q239R (CGA) D614G (GGT) was a gift from Alejandro Balazs (Addgene plasmid # 212378 ; http://n2t.net/addgene:212378 ; RRID:Addgene_212378)
